>Addgene plasmid #67900 | pmCherry-FKBP12-C1 | depositor full sequence | sequence record 118091 | pmCherry-FKBP12-C1 sequence 5085 bps
TAGTTATTAATAGTAATCAATTACGGGGTCATTAGTTCATAGCCCATATATGGAGTTCCGCGTTACATAA
CTTACGGTAAATGGCCCGCCTGGCTGACCGCCCAACGACCCCCGCCCATTGACGTCAATAATGACGTATG
TTCCCATAGTAACGCCAATAGGGACTTTCCATTGACGTCAATGGGTGGAGTATTTACGGTAAACTGCCCA
CTTGGCAGTACATCAAGTGTATCATATGCCAAGTACGCCCCCTATTGACGTCAATGACGGTAAATGGCCC
GCCTGGCATTATGCCCAGTACATGACCTTATGGGACTTTCCTACTTGGCAGTACATCTACGTATTAGTCA
TCGCTATTACCATGGTGATGCGGTTTTGGCAGTACATCAATGGGCGTGGATAGCGGTTTGACTCACGGGG
ATTTCCAAGTCTCCACCCCATTGACGTCAATGGGAGTTTGTTTTGGCACCAAAATCAACGGGACTTTCCA
AAATGTCGTAACAACTCCGCCCCATTGACGCAAATGGGCGGTAGGCGTGTACGGTGGGAGGTCTATATAA
GCAGAGCTGGTTTAGTGAACCGTCAGATCCGCTAGCGCTACCGGTCGCCACCATGGTGAGCAAGGGCGAG
GAGGATAACATGGCCATCATCAAGGAGTTCATGCGCTTCAAGGTGCACATGGAGGGCTCCGTGAACGGCC
ACGAGTTCGAGATCGAGGGCGAGGGCGAGGGCCGCCCCTACGAGGGCACCCAGACCGCCAAGCTGAAGGT
GACCAAGGGTGGCCCCCTGCCCTTCGCCTGGGACATCCTGTCCCCTCAGTTCATGTACGGCTCCAAGGCC
TACGTGAAGCACCCCGCCGACATCCCCGACTACTTGAAGCTGTCCTTCCCCGAGGGCTTCAAGTGGGAGC
GCGTGATGAACTTCGAGGACGGCGGCGTGGTGACCGTGACCCAGGACTCCTCCCTGCAGGACGGCGAGTT
CATCTACAAGGTGAAGCTGCGCGGCACCAACTTCCCCTCCGACGGCCCCGTAATGCAGAAGAAGACCATG
GGCTGGGAGGCCTCCTCCGAGCGGATGTACCCCGAGGACGGCGCCCTGAAGGGCGAGATCAAGCAGAGGC
TGAAGCTGAAGGACGGCGGCCACTACGACGCTGAGGTCAAGACCACCTACAAGGCCAAGAAGCCCGTGCA
GCTGCCCGGCGCCTACAACGTCAACATCAAGTTGGACATCACCTCCCACAACGAGGACTACACCATCGTG
GAACAGTACGAACGCGCCGAGGGCCGCCACTCCACCGGCGGCATGGACGAGCTGTACAGAGCGGCGATGG
GAGTGCAGGTGGAAACCATCTCCCCAGGAGACGGGCGCACCTTCCCCAAGCGCGGCCAGACCTGCGTGGT
GCACTACACCGGGATGCTTGAAGATGGAAAGAAATTTGATTCCTCCCGGGACAGAAACAAGCCCTTTAAG
TTTATGCTAGGCAAGCAGGAGGTGATCCGAGGCTGGGAAGAAGGGGTTGCCCAGATGAGTGTGGGTCAGA
GAGCCAAACTGACTATATCTCCAGATTATGCCTATGGTGCCACTGGGCACCCAGGCATCATCCCACCACA
TGCCACTCTCGTCTTCGATGTGGAGCTTCTAAAACTGGAAGCTCGAGGCGCAGCAGCGGGAGCAGGAGGA
GCAGGGTACCGGAGATCTCGAGCTCAAGCTTCGAATTCTGCAGTCGACGGTACCGCGGGCCCGGGATCCA
CCGGATCTAGATAACTGATCATAATCAGCCATACCACATTTGTAGAGGTTTTACTTGCTTTAAAAAACCT
CCCACACCTCCCCCTGAACCTGAAACATAAAATGAATGCAATTGTTGTTGTTAACTTGTTTATTGCAGCT
TATAATGGTTACAAATAAAGCAATAGCATCACAAATTTCACAAATAAAGCATTTTTTTCACTGCATTCTA
GTTGTGGTTTGTCCAAACTCATCAATGTATCTTAACGCGTAAATTGTAAGCGTTAATATTTTGTTAAAAT
TCGCGTTAAATTTTTGTTAAATCAGCTCATTTTTTAACCAATAGGCCGAAATCGGCAAAATCCCTTATAA
ATCAAAAGAATAGACCGAGATAGGGT
[37 nt withheld, positions 2127-2163]
AAAGAACGTGGACTCCAACGTCAAAGG
[49 nt withheld, positions 2191-2239]
T
[91 nt withheld, positions 2241-2331]
G
[124 nt withheld, positions 2333-2456]
CAGGTGGCACTTTTCGGGGAAATGTGCGCGGAACCCCTATTTGTTTATTTTTCTAAATACATTCAAATAT
GTATCCGCTCATGAGACAATAACCCTGATAAATGCTTCAATAATATTGAAAAAGGAAGAGTCCTGAGGCG
GAAAGAACCAGCTGTGGAATGTGTGTCAGTTAGGGTGTGGAAAGTCCCCAGGCTCCCCAGCAGGCAGAAG
TATGCAAAGCATGCATCTCAATTAGTCAGCAACCAGGTGTGGAAAGTCCCCAGGCTCCCCAGCAGGCAGA
AGTATGCAAAGCATGCATCTCAATTAGTCAGCAACCATAGTCCCGCCCCTAACTCCGCCCATCCCGCCCC
TAACTCCGCCCAGTTCCGCCCATTCTCCGCCCCATGGCTGACTAATTTTTTTTATTTATGCAGAGGCCGA
GGCCGCCTCGGCCTCTGAGCTATTCCAGAAGTAGTGAGGAGGCTTTTTTGGAGGCCTAGGCTTTTGCAAA
GATCGATCAAGAGACAGGATGAGGATCGTTTCGCATGATTGAACAAGATGGATTGCACGCAGGTTCTCCG
GCCGCTTGGGTGGAGAGGCTATTCGGCTATGACTGGGCACAACAGACAATCGGCTGCTCTGATGCCGCCG
TGTTCCGGCTGTCAGCGCAGGGGCGCCCGGTTCTTTTTGTCAAGACCGACCTGTCCGGTGCCCTGAATGA
ACTGCAAGACGAGGCAGCGCGGCTATCGTGGCTGGCCACGACGGGCGTTCCTTGCGCAGCTGTGCTCGAC
GTTGTCACTGAAGCGGGAAGGGACTGGCTGCTATTGGGCGAAGTGCCGGGGCAGGATCTCCTGTCATCTC
ACCTTGCTCCTGCCGAGAAAGTATCCATCATGGCTGATGCAATGCGGCGGCTGCATACGCTTGATCCGGC
TACCTGCCCATTCGACCACCAAGCGAAACATCGCATCGAGCGAGCACGTACTCGGATGGAAGCCGGTCTT
GTCGATCAGGATGATCTGGACGAAGAGCATCAGGGGCTCGCGCCAGCCGAACTGTTCGCCAGGCTCAAGG
CGAGCATGCCCGACGGCGAGGATCTCGTCGTGACCCATGGCGATGCCTGCTTGCCGAATATCATGGTGGA
AAATGGCCGCTTTTCTGGATTCATCGACTGTGGCCGGCTGGGTGTGGCGGACCGCTATCAGGACATAGCG
TTGGCTACCCGTGATATTGCTGAAGAGCTTGGCGGCGAATGGGCTGACCGCTTCCTCGTGCTTTACGGTA
TCGCCGCTCCCGATTCGCAGCGCATCGCCTTCTATCGCCTTCTTGACGAGTTCTTCTGAGCGGGACTCTG
GGGTTCGAAATGACCGACCAAGCGACGCCCAACCTGCCATCACGAGATTTCGATTCCACCGCCGCCTTCT
ATGAAAGGTTGGGCTTCGGAATCGTTTTCCGGGACGCCGGCTGGATGATCCTCCAGCGCGGGGATCTCAT
GCTGGAGTTCTTCGCCCACCCTAGGGGGAGGCTAACTGAAACACGGAAGGAGACAATACCGGAAGGAACC
CGCGCTATGACGGCAATAAAAAGACAGAATAAAACGCACGGTGTTGGGTCGTTTGTTCATAAACGCGGGG
TTCGGTCCCAGGGCTGGCACTCTGTCGATACCCCACCGAGACCCCATTGGGGCCAATACGCCCGCGTTTC
TTCCTTTTCCCCACCCCACCCCCCAAGTTCGGGTGAAGGCCCAGGGCTCGCAGCCAACGTCGGGGCGGCA
GGCCCTGCCATAGCCTCAGGTTACTCATATATACTTTAGATTGATTTAAAACTTCATTTTTAATTTAAAA
GGATCTAGGTGAAGATCCTTTTTGATAATCTCATGACCAAAATCCCTTAACGTGAGTTTTCGTTCCACTG
AGCGTCAGACCCCGTAGAAAAGATCAAAGGATCTTCTTGAGATCCTTTTTTTCTGCGCGTAATCTGCTGC
TTGCAAACAAAAAAACCACCGCTACCAGCGGTGGTTTGTTTGCCGGATCAAGAGCTACCAACTCTTTTTC
CGAAGGTAACTGGCTTCAGCAGAGCGCAGATACCAAATACTGTCCTTCTAGTGTAGCCGTAGTTAGGCCA
CCACTTCAAGAACTCTGTAGCACCGCCTACATACCTCGCTCTGCTAATCCTGTTACCAGTGGCTGCTGCC
AGTGGCGATAAGTCGTGTCTTACCGGGTTGGACTCAAGACGATAGTTACCGGATAAGGCGCAGCGGTCGG
GCTGAACGGGGGGTTCGTGCACACAGCCCAGCTTGGAGCGAACGACCTACACCGAACTGAGATACCTACA
GCGTGAGCTATGAGAAAGCGCCACGCTTCCCGAAGGGAGAAAGGCGGACAGGTATCCGGTAAGCGGCAGG
GTCGGAACAGGAGAGCGCACGAGGGAGCTTCCAGGGGGAAACGCCTGGTATCTTTATAGTCCTGTCGGGT
TTCGCCACCTCTGACTTGAGCGTCGATTTTTGTGATGCTCGTCAGGGGGGCGGAGCCTATGGAAAAACGC
CAGCAACGCGGCCTTTTTACGGTTCCTGGCCTTTTGCTGGCCTTTTGCTCACATGTTCTTTCCTGCGTTA
TCCCCTGATTCTGTGGATAACCGTATTACCGCCATGCAT
Features (pLannotate 1.2.2; 15 found; start..end, strand, type, name):
     61..364     +  enhancer       CMV enhancer: human cytomegalovirus immediate early enhancer
    365..568     +  promoter       CMV promoter: human cytomegalovirus (CMV) immediate early promoter
    613..1320    +  CDS            mCherry: mCherry is a basic (constitutively fluorescent) red fluorescent protein published in 2004, derived from Discosoma sp.. It is reported to be a very rapidly-maturing monomer with low acid sensitivity.
   1327..1650    +  CDS            FKBP1A: FKB1A_HUMAN - Also known as FKBP1, FKBP12. Experimental evidence at protein level: Swiss-Prot protein existence level 1. Keeps in an inactive conformation TGFBR1, the TGF-beta type I serine/threonine kinase receptor, preventing TGF-beta receptor activation in absence of ligand. Recruits SMAD7 to ACVR1B which prevents the association of SMAD2 and SMAD3 with the activin receptor complex, thereby blocking the activin signal. May modulate the RYR1 calcium channel activity. PPIases accelerate the folding of proteins. It catalyzes the cis-trans isomerization of proline imidic peptide bonds in oligop
   1693..1749    +  misc_feature   MCS: multiple cloning site
   1766..1850    +  CDS            large T antigen (fragment): large T antigen from SV40 (simian virus 40)
   1873..1994    +  polyA_signal   SV40 poly(A) signal: SV40 polyadenylation signal
   2028..2456    -  rep_origin     f1 ori (sequence partly withheld): f1 bacteriophage origin of replication; arrow indicates direction of (+) strand synthesis
   2483..2587    +  promoter       AmpR promoter: bla
   2589..2946    +  promoter       SV40 promoter: SV40 enhancer and early promoter
   2981..3775    +  CDS            NeoR/KanR: aminoglycoside phosphotransferase from Tn5; aph(3')-II (or nptII); confers resistance to neomycin, kanamycin, and G418 (Geneticin®)
   3796..3948    +  CDS            ble (fragment): BLE_KLEPN - Experimental evidence at protein level: Swiss-Prot protein existence level 1. Binding protein with a strong affinity to the bleomycin family of antibiotics. Binds to CL990; an antimitotic-antibiotic compound. From Klebsiella pneumoniae.
   4007..4054    +  polyA_signal   HSV TK poly(A) signal: herpes simplex virus thymidine kinase polyadenylation signal (Cole and Stacy, 1985)
   4145..4161    -  polyA_signal   bGH poly(A) signal (fragment): bovine growth hormone polyadenylation signal
   4383..4971    +  rep_origin     ori: high-copy-number ColE1/pMB1/pBR322/pUC origin of replication
