[The description below was written by a language model from this plasmid's Addgene catalogue record and pLannotate feature annotations shown in this document.]
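Description:
pmCherry-FKBP12-C1 is a mammalian expression plasmid built on the Clontech pEGFP-C1 backbone, in which the original fluorescent protein has been replaced by mCherry fused at its C-terminus to human FKBP12 (FKBP1A). It is maintained in E. coli as a high-copy plasmid through a ColE1/pUC-type origin and also carries an f1 phage origin. A single NeoR/KanR gene (Tn5 aminoglycoside phosphotransferase) serves both hosts. A bacterial bla-type promoter drives it for kanamycin selection, and an adjacent SV40 enhancer/early promoter with an HSV TK polyadenylation signal drives it in mammalian cells for G418 selection of stable transfectants. The short annotated fragments of ble, SV40 large T antigen and bGH poly(A) look like backbone remnants or partial annotation matches rather than functional elements. The catalogue lists a total size of 5097 bp, whereas the annotated depositor sequence is 5085 nt.

The expression cassette consists of the human CMV immediate-early enhancer and promoter, the mCherry coding sequence, a short linker, the FKBP12 coding sequence, a retained multiple cloning site and the SV40 polyadenylation signal. The insert was cloned between AgeI and BamHI, both of which were preserved. The downstream MCS follows the "C1" layout, which would in principle allow further partners to be appended to the fusion's C-terminus.

FKBP12 is the rapamycin-binding protein commonly paired with an FRB domain for chemically induced dimerisation, and the plasmid is classed as a synthetic biology tool. The associated publication concerns RhoGEF activity restricted to the plasma membrane. This suggests use as a red-fluorescent, recruitable FKBP12 module or as a control lacking a fused effector, although the record itself states only that it expresses mCherry-FKBP12 in mammalian cells.
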