Addgene plasmid #67900: pmCherry-FKBP12-C1
Purpose: Expresses a fusion of mCherry with FKBP12 in mammalian cells
Depositing lab: Dorus Gadella. Publication: Plasma membrane restricted RhoGEF activity is sufficient for RhoA-mediated actin polymerization. van Unen J, Reinhard NR, Yin T, Wu YI, Postma M, Gadella TW, Goedhart J. Sci Rep. 2015 Oct 5;5:14693. doi: 10.1038/srep14693. PubMed 26435194.
Backbone
  Vector backbone: pEGFP-C1
  Backbone manufacturer: Clontech
  Backbone size w/o insert (bp): 4000
  Total vector size (bp): 5097
  Vector type: Mammalian Expression, Synthetic Biology
  Selectable markers: Neomycin (select with G418)
Growth in bacteria
  Bacterial resistance: Kanamycin, 50 μg/mL
  Growth temperature: 37°C
  Growth strain: DH5alpha
  Copy number: High Copy
Gene/Insert
  Gene/Insert name: mCherry-FKBP12
  Species: Synthetic
  Insert size (bp): 1162
  Promoter: CMV
  Cloning method: Restriction Enzyme; 5′ cloning site AgeI (not destroyed); 3′ cloning site BamHI (not destroyed)
  Sequencing primers: 5′ CMV
Terms and licenses: Academic/Nonprofit Terms; Industry Terms: Not Available to Industry
How to cite: pmCherry-FKBP12-C1 was a gift from Dorus Gadella (Addgene plasmid # 67900 ; http://n2t.net/addgene:67900 ; RRID:Addgene_67900)
