>Addgene plasmid #67900 | pmCherry-FKBP12-C1 | addgene partial sequence | sequence record 129071 | CMV-F 5'-CGCAAATGGGCGGTAGGCGTG-3'
CTGGTTTAGTGAACCGTCAGATCCGCTAGCGCTACCGGTCGCCACCATGGTGAGCAAGGGCGAGGAGGAT
AACATGGCCATCATCAAGGAGTTCATGCGCTTCAAGGTGCACATGGAGGGCTCCGTGAACGGCCACGAGT
TCGAGATCGAGGGCGAGGGCGAGGGCCGCCCCTACGAGGGCACCCAGACCGCCAAGCTGAAGGTGACCAA
GGGTGGCCCCCTGCCCTTCGCCTGGGACATCCTGTCCCCTCAGTTCATGTACGGCTCCAAGGCCTACGTG
AAGCACCCCGCCGACATCCCCGACTACTTGAAGCTGTCCTTCCCCGAGGGCTTCAAGTGGGAGCGCGTGA
TGAACTTCGAGGACGGCGGCGTGGTGACCGTGACCCAGGACTCCTCCCTGCAGGACGGCGAGTTCATCTA
CAAGGTGAAGCTGCGCGGCACCAACTTCCCCTCCGACGGCCCCGTAATGCAGAAGAAGACCATGGGCTGG
GAGGCCTCCTCCGAGCGGATGTACCCCGAGGACGGCGCCCTGAAGGGCGAGATCAAGCAGAGGCTGAAGC
TGAAGGACGGCGGCCACTACGACGCTGAGGTCAAGACCACCTACAAGGCCAAGAAGCCCGTGCAGCTGCC
CGGCGCCTACAACGTCAACATCAAGTTGGACATCACCTCCCACAACGAGGACTACACCATCGTGGAACAG
TACGAACGCGCCGAGGGCCGCCACTCCACCGGCGGCATGGACGAGCTGTACAGAGCGGCGATGGGAGTGC
AGGTGGAAACCATCTCCCCAGGAGACGGGCGCACCTTCCCCAAGCGCGGCCAGACCTGCGTGGTGCACTA
CACCGGGATGCTTGAAGATGGAAAGAAATTTGAT
