>Addgene plasmid #67900 | pmCherry-FKBP12-C1 | addgene partial sequence | sequence record 129072 | SV40pA-R 5'-GAAATTTGTGATGCTATTGC-3'
AAGTTAACAACAACAATTGCATTCATTTTATGTTTCAGGTTCAGGGGGAGGTGTGGGAGGTTTTTTAAAG
CAAGTAAAACCTCTACAAATGTGGTATGGCTGATTATGATCAGTTATCTAGATCCGGTGGATCCCGGGCC
CGCGGTACCGTCGACTGCAGAATTCGAAGCTTGAGCTCGAGATCTCCGGTACCCTGCTCCTCCTGCTCCC
GCTGCTGCGCCTCGAGCTTCCAGTTTTAGAAGCTCCACATCGAAGACGAGAGTGGCATGTGGTGGGATGA
TGCCTGGGTGCCCAGTGGCACCATAGGCATAATCTGGAGATATAGTCAGTTTGGCTCTCTGACCCACACT
CATCTGGGCAACCCCTTCTTCCCAGCCTCGGATCACCTCCTGCTTGCCTAGCATAAACTTAAAGGGCTTG
TTTCTGTCCCGGGAGGAATCAAATTTCTTTCCATCTTCAAGCATCCCGGTGTAGTGCACCACGCAGGTCT
GGCCGCGCTTGGGGAAGGTGCGCCCGTCTCCTGGGGAGATGGTTTCCACCTGCACTCCCATCGCCGCTCT
GTACAGCTCGTCCATGCCGCCGGTGGAGTGGCGGCCCTCGGCGCGTTCGTACTGTTCCACGATGGTGTAG
TCCTCGTTGTGGGAGGTGATGTCCAACTTGATGTTGACGTTGTAGGCGCCGGGCAGCTGCACGGGCTTCT
TGGCCTTGTAGGTGGTCTTGACCTCAGCGTCGTAGTGGCCGCCGTCCTTCAGCTTCAGCCTCTGCTTGAT
CTCGCCCTTCA
